>Addgene plasmid #143678 | TFORF2927 | addgene full sequence | sequence record 338757 | Addgene NGS Result
GGCTCCGGTGCCCGTCAGTGGGCAGAGCGCACATCGCCCACAGTCCCCGAGAAGTTGGGGGGAGGGGTCG
GCAATTGAACCGGTGCCTAGAGAAGGTGGCGCGGGGTAAACTGGGAAAGTGATGTCGTGTACTGGCTCCG
CCTTTTTCCCGAGGGTGGGGGAGAACCGTATATAAGTGCAGTAGTCGCCGTGAACGTTCTTTTTCGCAAC
GGGTTTGCCGCCAGAACACAGGTAAGTGCCGTGTGTGGTTCCCGCGGGCCTGGCCTCTTTACGGGTTATG
GCCCTTGCGTGCCTTGAATTACTTCCACCTGGCTGCAGTACGTGATTCTTGATCCCGAGCTTCGGGTTGG
AAGTGGGTGGGAGAGTTCGAGGCCTTGCGCTTAAGGAGCCCCTTCGCCTCGTGCTTGAGTTGAGGCCTGG
CCTGGGCGCTGGGGCCGCCGCGTGCGAATCTGGTGGCACCTTCGCGCCTGTCTCGCTGCTTTCGATAAGT
CTCTAGCCATTTAAAATTTTTGATGACCTGCTGCGACGCTTTTTTTCTGGCAAGATAGTCTTGTAAATGC
GGGCCAAGATCTGCACACTGGTATTTCGGTTTTTGGGGCCGCGGGCGGCGACGGGGCCCGTGCGTCCCAG
CGCACATGTTCGGCGAGGCGGGGCCTGCGAGCGCGGCCACCGAGAATCGGACGGGGGTAGTCTCAAGCTG
GCCGGCCTGCTCTGGTGCCTGGCCTCGCGCCGCCGTGTATCGCCCCGCCCTGGGCGGCAAGGCTGGCCCG
GTCGGCACCAGTTGCGTGAGCGGAAAGATGGCCGCTTCCCGGCCCTGCTGCAGGGAGCTCAAAATGGAGG
ACGCGGCGCTCGGGAGAGCGGGCGGGTGAGTCACCCACACAAAGGAAAAGGGCCTTTCCGTCCTCAGCCG
TCGCTTCATGTGACTCCACGGAGTACCGGGCGCCGTCCAGGCACCTCGATTAGTTCTCGAGCTTTTGGAG
TACGTCGTCTTTAGGTTGGGGGGAGGGGTTTTATGCGATGGAGTTTCCCCACACTGAGTGGGTGGAGACT
GAAGTTAGGCCAGCTTGGCACTTGATGTAATTCTCCTTGGAATTTGCCCTTTTTGAGTTTGGATCTTGGT
TCATTCTCAAGCCTCAGACAGTGGTTCAAAGTTTTTTTCTTCCATTTCAGGTGTCGTGAGGCTAGCACCG
CCACCATGTACTCCCCGTACTGCCTCACCCAGGATGAGTTCCACCCGTTCATCGAGGCACTGCTGCCTCA
CGTCCGCGCTTTCTCCTACACCTGGTTCAACCTGCAGGCGCGGAAGCGCAAGTACTTCAAGAAGCATGAA
AAGCGGATGTCGAAGGACGAGGAGCGGGCGGTGAAGGACGAGCTGCTGGGCGAGAAGCCCGAGATCAAGC
AGAAGTGGGCATCCCGGCTGCTGGCCAAGCTGCGCAAGGACATCCGGCCCGAGTTCCGCGAGGACTTCGT
GCTGACCATCACGGGCAAGAAGCCCCCCTGCTGCGTGCTCTCCAACCCCGACCAGAAGGGCAAGATCCGG
CGGATTGACTGCCTGCGCCAGGCTGACAAGGTGTGGCGGCTGGACCTGGTCATGGTGATTTTGTTTAAGG
GGATCCCCCTGGAAAGTACTGATGGGGAGCGGCTCTACAAGTCGCCTCAGTGCTCGAACCCCGGCCTGTG
CGTCCAGCCACATCACATTGGAGTCACAATCAAAGAACTGGATCTTTATCTGGCTTACTTTGTCCACACT
CCGGAATCCGGACAATCAGATAGTTCAAACCAGCAAGGAGATGCGGACATCAAACCACTGCCCAACGGGC
ACTTAAGTTTCCAGGACTGTTTTGTGACTTCCGGGGTCTGGAATGTGACGGAGCTGGTGAGAGTATCACA
GACTCCTGTTGCAACAGCATCAGGGCCCAACTTCTCCCTGGCGGACCTGGAGAGTCCCAGCTACTACAAC
ATCAACCAGGTGACCCTGGGGCGGCGGTCCATCACCTCCCCTCCTTCCACCAGCACCACCAAGCGCCCCA
AGTCCATCGATGACAGTGAGATGGAGAGCCCTGTTGATGACGTGTTCTATCCCGGGACAGGCCGTTCCCC
AGCAGCTGGCAGCAGCCAGTCCAGCGGGTGGCCCAACGATGTGGATGCAGGCCCGGCTTCTCTAAAGAAG
TCAGGAAAGCTGGACTTCTGCAGTGCCCTCTCCTCTCAGGGCAGCTCCCCGCGCATGGCTTTCACCCACC
ACCCGCTGCCTGTGCTTGCTGGAGTCAGACCAGGGAGCCCCCGGGCCACAGCATCAGCCCTGCACTTCCC
CTCCACGTCCATCATCCAGCAGTCGAGCCCGTATTTCACGCACCCGACCATCCGCTACCACCACCACCAC
GGGCAGGACTCACTGAAGGAGTTTGTGCAGTTTGTGTGCTCGGATGGCTCGGGCCAGGCCACCGGACAGC
CCAACGGTAGCGGCCAGGGCAAAGTCCCGGGGTCATTTTTGCTACCGCCGCCGCCTCCAGTGGCCAGACC
TGTGCCCCTTCCTATGCCTGATTCCAAATCCACCAGCACTGCCCCAGACGGCGCCGCCTTGACTCCTCCA
TCACCTTCATTCGCAACGACAGGCGCCTCCTCTGCCAACCGGTTTGTCAGCATCGGACCCCGGGACGGCA
ACTTTCTGAACATCCCACAGCAGTCTCAGTCCTGGTTCCTCTAGTAATGAACTAGTCCGTAACTTGAAAG
TATTTCGATTTCTTGGCTTTATATATCTTGTGGAAAGGACGACCAATTTATAGTGTTATTGCCTAGACGC
GTTAAGTCGACAATCAACCTCTGGATTACAAAATTTGTGAAAGATTGACTGGTATTCTTAACTATGTTGC
TCCTTTTACGCTATGTGGATACGCTGCTTTAATGCCTTTGTATCATGCTATTGCTTCCCGTATGGCTTTC
ATTTTCTCCTCCTTGTATAAATCCTGGTTGCTGTCTCTTTATGAGGAGTTGTGGCCCGTTGTCAGGCAAC
GTGGCGTGGTGTGCACTGTGTTTGCTGACGCAACCCCCACTGGTTGGGGCATTGCCACCACCTGTCAGCT
CCTTTCCGGGACTTTCGCTTTCCCCCTCCCTATTGCCACGGCGGAACTCATCGCCGCCTGCCTTGCCCGC
TGCTGGACAGGGGCTCGGCTGTTGGGCACTGACAATTCCGTGGTGTTGTCGGGGAAATCATCGTCCTTTC
CTTGGCTGCTCGCCTGTGTTGCCACCTGGATTCTGCGCGGGACGTCCTTCTGCTACGTCCCTTCGGCCCT
CAATCCAGCGGACCTTCCTTCCCGCGGCCTGCTGCCGGCTCTGCGGCCTCTTCCGCGTCTTCGCCTTCGC
CCTCAGACGAGTCGGATCTCCCTTTGGGCCGCCTCCCCGCGTCGACTTTAAGACCAATGACTTACAAGGC
AGCTGTAGATCTTAGCCACTTTTTAAAAGAAAAGGGGGGACTGGAAGGGCTAATTCACTCCCAACGAAGA
CAAGATCTGCTTTTTGCTTGTACTGGGTCTCTCTGGTTAGACCAGATCTGAGCCTGGGAGCTCTCTGGCT
AACTAGGGAACCCACTGCTTAAGCCTCAATAAAGCTTGCCTTGAGTGCTTCAAGTAGTGTGTGCCCGTCT
GTTGTGTGACTCTGGTAACTAGAGATCCCTCAGACCCTTTTAGTCAGTGTGGAAAATCTCTAGCAGTACG
TATAGTAGTTCATGTCATCTTATTATTCAGTATTTATAACTTGCAAAGAAATGAATATCAGAGAGTGAGA
GGAACTTGTTTATTGCAGCTTATAATGGTTACAAATAAAGCAATAGCATCACAAATTTCACAAATAAAGC
ATTTTTTTCACTGCATTCTAGTTGTGGTTTGTCCAAACTCATCAATGTATCTTATCATGTCTGGCTCTAG
CTATCCCGCCCCTAACTCCGCCCATCCCGCCCCTAACTCCGCCCAGTTCCGCCCATTCTCCGCCCCATGG
CTGACTAATTTTTTTTATTTATGCAGAGGCCGAGGCCGCCTCGGCCTCTGAGCTATTCCAGAAGTAGTGA
GGAGGCTTTTTTGGAGGCCTAGGGACGTACCCAATTCGCCCTATAGTGAGTCGTATTACGCGCGCTCACT
GGCCGTCGTTTTACAACGTCGTGACTGGGAAAACCCTGGCGTTACCCAACTTAATCGCCTTGCAGCACAT
CCCCCTTTCGCCAGCTGGCGTAATAGCGAAGAGGCCCGCACCGATCGCCCTTCCCAACAGTTGCGCAGCC
TGAATGGCGAATGGG
[124 nt withheld, positions 4286-4409]
C
[91 nt withheld, positions 4411-4501]
A
[49 nt withheld, positions 4503-4551]
CCTTTGACGTTGGAGTCCACGTTCTTT
[37 nt withheld, positions 4579-4615]
ACCCTATCTCGGTCTATTCTTTTGATTTATAAGGGATTTTGCCGATTTCGGCCTATTGGTTAAAAAATGA
GCTGATTTAACAAAAATTTAACGCGAATTTTAACAAAATATTAACGCTTACAATTTAGGTGGCACTTTTC
GGGGAAATGTGCGCGGAACCCCTATTTGTTTATTTTTCTAAATACATTCAAATATGTATCCGCTCATGAG
ACAATAACCCTGATAAATGCTTCAATAATATTGAAAAAGGAAGAGTATGAGTATTCAACATTTCCGTGTC
GCCCTTATTCCCTTTTTTGCGGCATTTTGCCTTCCTGTTTTTGCTCACCCAGAAACGCTGGTGAAAGTAA
AAGATGCTGAAGATCAGTTGGGTGCACGAGTGGGTTACATCGAACTGGATCTCAACAGCGGTAAGATCCT
TGAGAGTTTTCGCCCCGAAGAACGTTTTCCAATGATGAGCACTTTTAAAGTTCTGCTATGTGGCGCGGTA
TTATCCCGTATTGACGCCGGGCAAGAGCAACTCGGTCGCCGCATACACTATTCTCAGAATGACTTGGTTG
AGTACTCACCAGTCACAGAAAAGCATCTTACGGATGGCATGACAGTAAGAGAATTATGCAGTGCTGCCAT
AACCATGAGTGATAACACTGCGGCCAACTTACTTCTGACAACGATCGGAGGACCGAAGGAGCTAACCGCT
TTTTTGCACAACATGGGGGATCATGTAACTCGCCTTGATCGTTGGGAACCGGAGCTGAATGAAGCCATAC
CAAACGACGAGCGTGACACCACGATGCCTGTAGCAATGGCAACAACGTTGCGCAAACTATTAACTGGCGA
ACTACTTACTCTAGCTTCCCGGCAACAATTAATAGACTGGATGGAGGCGGATAAAGTTGCAGGACCACTT
CTGCGCTCGGCCCTTCCGGCTGGCTGGTTTATTGCTGATAAATCTGGAGCCGGTGAGCGTGGGTCTCGCG
GTATCATTGCAGCACTGGGGCCAGATGGTAAGCCCTCCCGTATCGTAGTTATCTACACGACGGGGAGTCA
GGCAACTATGGATGAACGAAATAGACAGATCGCTGAGATAGGTGCCTCACTGATTAAGCATTGGTAACTG
TCAGACCAAGTTTACTCATATATACTTTAGATTGATTTAAAACTTCATTTTTAATTTAAAAGGATCTAGG
TGAAGATCCTTTTTGATAATCTCATGACCAAAATCCCTTAACGTGAGTTTTCGTTCCACTGAGCGTCAGA
CCCCGTAGAAAAGATCAAAGGATCTTCTTGAGATCCTTTTTTTCTGCGCGTAATCTGCTGCTTGCAAACA
AAAAAACCACCGCTACCAGCGGTGGTTTGTTTGCCGGATCAAGAGCTACCAACTCTTTTTCCGAAGGTAA
CTGGCTTCAGCAGAGCGCAGATACCAAATACTGTTCTTCTAGTGTAGCCGTAGTTAGGCCACCACTTCAA
GAACTCTGTAGCACCGCCTACATACCTCGCTCTGCTAATCCTGTTACCAGTGGCTGCTGCCAGTGGCGAT
AAGTCGTGTCTTACCGGGTTGGACTCAAGACGATAGTTACCGGATAAGGCGCAGCGGTCGGGCTGAACGG
GGGGTTCGTGCACACAGCCCAGCTTGGAGCGAACGACCTACACCGAACTGAGATACCTACAGCGTGAGCT
ATGAGAAAGCGCCACGCTTCCCGAAGGGAGAAAGGCGGACAGGTATCCGGTAAGCGGCAGGGTCGGAACA
GGAGAGCGCACGAGGGAGCTTCCAGGGGGAAACGCCTGGTATCTTTATAGTCCTGTCGGGTTTCGCCACC
TCTGACTTGAGCGTCGATTTTTGTGATGCTCGTCAGGGGGGCGGAGCCTATGGAAAAACGCCAGCAACGC
GGCCTTTTTACGGTTCCTGGCCTTTTGCTGGCCTTTTGCTCACATGTTCTTTCCTGCGTTATCCCCTGAT
TCTGTGGATAACCGTATTACCGCCTTTGAGTGAGCTGATACCGCTCGCCGCAGCCGAACGACCGAGCGCA
GCGAGTCAGTGAGCGAGGAAGCGGAAGAGCGCCCAATACGCAAACCGCCTCTCCCCGCGCGTTGGCCGAT
TCATTAATGCAGCTGGCACGACAGGTTTCCCGACTGGAAAGCGGGCAGTGAGCGCAACGCAATTAATGTG
AGTTAGCTCACTCATTAGGCACCCCAGGCTTTACACTTTATGCTTCCGGCTCGTATGTTGTGTGGAATTG
TGAGCGGATAACAATTTCACACAGGAAACAGCTATGACCATGATTACGCCAAGCGCGCAATTAACCCTCA
CTAAAGGGAACAAAAGCTGGAGCTGCAAGCTTAATGTAGTCTTATGCAATACTCTTGTAGTCTTGCAACA
TGGTAACGATGAGTTAGCAACATGCCTTACAAGGAGAGAAAAAGCACCGTGCATGCCGATTGGTGGAAGT
AAGGTGGTACGATCGTGCCTTATTAGGAAGGCAACAGACGGGTCTGACATGGATTGGACGAACCACTGAA
TTGCCGCATTGCAGAGATATTGTATTTAAGTGCCTAGCTCGATACATAAACGGGTCTCTCTGGTTAGACC
AGATCTGAGCCTGGGAGCTCTCTGGCTAACTAGGGAACCCACTGCTTAAGCCTCAATAAAGCTTGCCTTG
AGTGCTTCAAGTAGTGTGTGCCCGTCTGTTGTGTGACTCTGGTAACTAGAGATCCCTCAGACCCTTTTAG
TCAGTGTGGAAAATCTCTAGCAGTGGCGCCCGAACAGGGACTTGAAAGCGAAAGGGAAACCAGAGGAGCT
CTCTCGACGCAGGACTCGGCTTGCTGAAGCGCGCACGGCAAGAGGCGAGGGGCGGCGACTGGTGAGTACG
CCAAAAATTTTGACTAGCGGAGGCTAGAAGGAGAGAGATGGGTGCGAGAGCGTCAGTATTAAGCGGGGGA
GAATTAGATCGCGATGGGAAAAAATTCGGTTAAGGCCAGGGGGAAAGAAAAAATATAAATTAAAACATAT
AGTATGGGCAAGCAGGGAGCTAGAACGATTCGCAGTTAATCCTGGCCTGTTAGAAACATCAGAAGGCTGT
AGACAAATACTGGGACAGCTACAACCATCCCTTCAGACAGGATCAGAAGAACTTAGATCATTATATAATA
CAGTAGCAACCCTCTATTGTGTGCATCAAAGGATAGAGATAAAAGACACCAAGGAAGCTTTAGACAAGAT
AGAGGAAGAGCAAAACAAAAGTAAGACCACCGCACAGCAAGCGGCCGCTGATCTTCAGACCTGGAGGAGG
AGATATGAGGGACAATTGGAGAAGTGAATTATATAAATATAAAGTAGTAAAAATTGAACCATTAGGAGTA
GCACCCACCAAGGCAAAGAGAAGAGTGGTGCAGAGAGAAAAAAGAGCAGTGGGAATAGGAGCTTTGTTCC
TTGGGTTCTTGGGAGCAGCAGGAAGCACTATGGGCGCAGCGTCAATGACGCTGACGGTACAGGCCAGACA
ATTATTGTCTGGTATAGTGCAGCAGCAGAACAATTTGCTGAGGGCTATTGAGGCGCAACAGCATCTGTTG
CAACTCACAGTCTGGGGCATCAAGCAGCTCCAGGCAAGAATCCTGGCTGTGGAAAGATACCTAAAGGATC
AACAGCTCCTGGGGATTTGGGGTTGCTCTGGAAAACTCATTTGCACCACTGCTGTGCCTTGGAATGCTAG
TTGGAGTAATAAATCTCTGGAACAGATTTGGAATCACACGACCTGGATGGAGTGGGACAGAGAAATTAAC
AATTACACAAGCTTAATACACTCCTTAATTGAAGAATCGCAAAACCAGCAAGAAAAGAATGAACAAGAAT
TATTGGAATTAGATAAATGGGCAAGTTTGTGGAATTGGTTTAACATAACAAATTGGCTGTGGTATATAAA
ATTATTCATAATGATAGTAGGAGGCTTGGTAGGTTTAAGAATAGTTTTTGCTGTACTTTCTATAGTGAAT
AGAGTTAGGCAGGGATATTCACCATTATCGTTTCAGACCCACCTCCCAACCCCGAGGGGACCCATGCATT
GCATCTCAATTAGTCAGCAACCAGGTGTGGAAAGTCCCCAGGCTCCCCAGCAGGCAGAAGTATGCAAAGC
ATGCGTCTCAATTAGTCAGCAACCATAGTCCCGCCCCTAACTCCGCCCATCCCGCCCCTAACTCCGCCCA
GTTCCGCCCATTCTCCGCCCCATGGCTGACTAATTTTTTTTATTTATGCAGAGGCCGAGGCCGCCTCGGC
CTCTGAGCTATTCCAGAAGTAGTGAGGAGGCTTTTTTGGAGGCCTAGGCTTTTGCAAAAAGCTTTCTAGA
GGTACCACCGGAGCTTACCATGACCGAGTACAAGCCCACGGTGCGCCTCGCCACCCGCGACGACGTCCCC
AGGGCCGTACGCACCCTCGCCGCCGCGTTCGCCGACTACCCCGCCACGCGCCACACCGTCGATCCGGACC
GCCACATCGAGCGGGTCACCGAGCTGCAAGAACTCTTCCTCACGCGCGTCGGGCTCGACATCGGCAAGGT
GTGGGTCGCGGACGACGGCGCCGCCGTGGCGGTCTGGACCACGCCGGAGAGCGTCGAAGCGGGGGCGGTG
TTCGCCGAGATCGGCCCGCGCATGGCCGAGTTGAGCGGTTCCCGGCTGGCCGCGCAGCAACAGATGGAAG
GCCTCCTGGCGCCGCACCGGCCCAAGGAGCCCGCGTGGTTCCTGGCCACCGTCGGCGTCTCGCCCGACCA
CCAGGGCAAGGGTCTGGGCAGCGCCGTCGTGCTCCCCGGAGTGGAGGCGGCCGAGCGCGCCGGGGTGCCC
GCCTTCCTGGAGACCTCCGCGCCCCGCAACCTCCCCTTCTACGAGCGGCTCGGCTTCACCGTCACCGCCG
ACGTCGAGGTGCCCGAAGGACCGCGCACCTGGTGCATGACCCGCAAGCCCGGTGCCAGTTAACGAATTCT
AGATCTTGAGACAAATGGCAGTATTCATCCACAATTTTAAAAGAAAAGGGGGGATTGGGGGGTACAGTGC
AGGGGAAAGAATAGTAGACATAATAGCAACAGACATACAAACTAAAGAATTACAAAAACAAATTACAAAA
ATTCAAAATTTTCGGGTTTATTACAGGGACAGCAGAGATCCACTTTGGCGCCGGCTCGAGGCCTGCAGGT
GCAAAGATGGATAAAGTTTTAAACAGAGAGGAATCTTTGCAGCTAATGGACCTTCTAGGTCTTGAAAGGA
GTGGGAATT
Features (pLannotate 1.2.2; 31 found; start..end, strand, type, name):
      1..1179    +  promoter       EF-1α promoter: strong constitutive promoter for human elongation factor EF-1α
   1196..2701    +  CDS            NFIX: NFIX_HUMAN - Experimental evidence at protein level: Swiss-Prot protein existence level 1. Recognizes and binds the palindromic sequence 5'- TTGGCNNNNNGCCAA-3' present in viral and cellular promoters and in the origin of replication of adenovirus type 2. These proteins are individually capable of activating transcription and replication. From Homo sapiens (Human).
   2717..2770    +  promoter       U6 promoter (fragment): RNA polymerase III promoter for human U6 snRNA
   2812..3400    +  misc_feature   WPRE: woodchuck hepatitis virus posttranscriptional regulatory element
   3451..3470    +  misc_feature   cPPT/CTS (fragment): central polypurine tract and central termination sequence of HIV-1
   3472..3705    +  LTR            3' LTR (ΔU3): self-inactivating 3' long terminal repeat (LTR) from HIV-1
   3783..3904    +  polyA_signal   SV40 poly(A) signal: SV40 polyadenylation signal
   3944..4079    +  rep_origin     SV40 ori: SV40 origin of replication
   4100..4118    -  promoter       T7 promoter: promoter for bacteriophage T7 RNA polymerase
   4126..4281    +  CDS            lacZα (fragment): LacZα fragment of β-galactosidase; lacZ fragment
   4286..4714    +  rep_origin     f1 ori (sequence partly withheld): f1 bacteriophage origin of replication; arrow indicates direction of (+) strand synthesis
   4767..4871    +  promoter       AmpR promoter: bla
   4872..5732    +  CDS            AmpR: β-lactamase; bla; confers resistance to ampicillin, carbenicillin, and related antibiotics
   5903..6491    +  rep_origin     ori: high-copy-number ColE1/pMB1/pBR322/pUC origin of replication
   6674..6766    +  CDS            lacI (fragment): lac repressor; lacI; The lac repressor binds to the lac operator to inhibit transcription in E. coli. This inhibition can be relieved by adding lactose or isopropyl-β-D-thiogalactopyranoside (IPTG).
   6779..6800    +  protein_bind   CAP binding site: CAP binding activates transcription in the presence of cAMP. E. coli catabolite activator protein
   6815..6845    +  promoter       lac promoter: promoter for the E. coli lac operon
   6853..6869    +  protein_bind   lac operator: The lac repressor binds to the lac operator to inhibit transcription in E. coli. This inhibition can be relieved by adding lactose or isopropyl-β-D-thiogalactopyranoside (IPTG). lac repressor encoded by lacI
   6914..6932    +  promoter       T3 promoter: promoter for bacteriophage T3 RNA polymerase
   6960..7186    +  promoter       RSV promoter: Rous sarcoma virus enhancer/promoter
   7187..7367    +  LTR            5' LTR (truncated): truncated 5' long terminal repeat (LTR) from HIV-1
   7414..7539    +  misc_feature   HIV-1 Ψ: packaging signal of human immunodeficiency virus type 1
   7523..7886    +  CDS            HIV-1 gag (fragment): gag protein from human immunodeficiency virus 1; gag
   8032..8265    +  misc_feature   RRE: The Rev response element (RRE) of HIV-1 allows for Rev-dependent mRNA export from the nucleus to the cytoplasm.
   8642..8668    +  CDS            Rev (fragment): human immunodeficiency virus 1 (HIV-1) Rev protein; rev; enhances nuclear export of unspliced and incompletely spliced viral mRNAs
   8675..8698    +  promoter       SV40 promoter (fragment): SV40 early promoter
   8699..8770    +  promoter       SV40 promoter (fragment): SV40 enhancer and early promoter
   8794..8929    +  rep_origin     SV40 ori: SV40 origin of replication
   8975..9571    +  CDS            PuroR (fragment): puromycin N-acetyltransferase; pac from Streptomyces; confers resistance to puromycin
   9620..9737    +  misc_feature   cPPT/CTS: central polypurine tract and central termination sequence of HIV-1
   9802..9868    +  CDS            small t antigen (fragment): SV40 (simian virus 40) small t antigen
