[The description below was written by a language model from this plasmid's Addgene catalogue record and pLannotate feature annotations shown in this document.]
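Description:
TFORF2927 is a third-generation-style, self-inactivating lentiviral expression plasmid built on the pLX_TRC317 backbone and carrying the human transcription factor NFIX as its open reading frame. It belongs to a barcoded transcription factor ORF collection in which each construct carries a unique 24-bp barcode, so that the factor delivered to a given cell can be identified by sequencing in pooled overexpression screens such as those for directed differentiation. In bacteria the plasmid is maintained by a high-copy ColE1/pUC-type origin and selected with ampicillin through the bla gene. An f1 origin and remnants of lac and T7/T3 cloning-vector sequence are also present. The depositor warns that recombination can occur during propagation, as is common for plasmids with repeated LTRs.

The viral genome is transcribed from an RSV promoter fused to a truncated HIV-1 5' LTR, followed by the Ψ packaging signal, a partial gag sequence and the RRE for Rev-dependent export. Inside the transfer cassette, an SV40 early promoter drives puromycin N-acetyltransferase for selecting transduced mammalian cells. A cPPT/CTS element lies downstream of this marker. The strong constitutive EF-1α promoter then drives the NFIX coding sequence, a synthesized ORF corresponding to a specific annotated isoform. A WPRE downstream of the ORF enhances transcript stability and expression, and the ΔU3 3' LTR renders the integrated provirus self-inactivating. An SV40 polyadenylation signal sits outside the LTR. The barcode itself is not annotated in the feature table, although a short U6-like fragment is called between the ORF and the WPRE. The annotated NFIX coding region is slightly shorter than the listed insert size.
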