Addgene plasmid #143678: TFORF2927
Purpose: Lentiviral vector for overexpressing transcription factor ORFs with unique 24-bp barcodes. Barcodes facilitate identification of transcription factors in pooled screens.
Depositing lab: Feng Zhang. Depositing organization: Broad Institute. Publication: A transcription factor atlas of directed differentiation. Joung J, Ma S, Tay T, Geiger-Schuller KR, Kirchgatterer PC, Verdine VK, Guo B, Arias-Garcia MA, Allen WE, Singh A, Kuksenko O, Abudayyeh OO, Gootenberg JS, Fu Z, Macrae RK, Buenrostro JD, Regev A, Zhang F. Cell. 2023 Jan 5;186(1):209-229.e26. doi: 10.1016/j.cell.2022.11.026. PubMed 36608654.
Backbone
  Vector backbone: pLX_TRC317
  Backbone manufacturer: Broad Institute Genetic Perturbation Platform
  Backbone size w/o insert (bp): 8264
  Vector type: Mammalian Expression, Lentiviral
  Selectable markers: Puromycin
Growth in bacteria
  Bacterial resistance: Ampicillin, 100 μg/mL
  Growth temperature: 37°C
  Growth strain: NEB Stable
  Copy number: High Copy
Gene/Insert
  Gene/Insert name: NFIX
  Species: H. sapiens (human)
  Insert size (bp): 1610
  Entrez Gene: NFIX (a.k.a. CTF, MALNS, MRSHSS, NF-I/X, NF1-X, NF1A, SOTOS2)
  Promoter: EF1a
  Cloning method: Unknown
  Sequencing primers: 5′ GGGTGGAGACTGAAGTTAGGCCAG; 3′ CACATAGCGTAAAAGGAGCAACATAG
Terms and licenses: Academic/Nonprofit Terms; Industry Terms: Not Available to Industry
Depositor comments: XM_005259918,ENST00000592199 . The transcription factor ORF portion of this plasmid was synthesized by Genewiz. Please test multiple small colonies in case of plasmid recombination. To make this collection available in a timely manner, a portion of this collection was not fully sequenced by Addgene. If an Addgene verified full plasmid sequence is not available, please contact us prior to placing an order to request the full sequence.
How to cite: TFORF2927 was a gift from Feng Zhang (Addgene plasmid # 143678 ; http://n2t.net/addgene:143678 ; RRID:Addgene_143678)
