>Addgene plasmid #143678 | TFORF2927 | depositor partial sequence | sequence record 283164 | Insert
ACCGCCACCATGTACTCCCCGTACTGCCTCACCCAGGATGAGTTCCACCCGTTCATCGAGGCACTGCTGC
CTCACGTCCGCGCTTTCTCCTACACCTGGTTCAACCTGCAGGCGCGGAAGCGCAAGTACTTCAAGAAGCA
TGAAAAGCGGATGTCGAAGGACGAGGAGCGGGCGGTGAAGGACGAGCTGCTGGGCGAGAAGCCCGAGATC
AAGCAGAAGTGGGCATCCCGGCTGCTGGCCAAGCTGCGCAAGGACATCCGGCCCGAGTTCCGCGAGGACT
TCGTGCTGACCATCACGGGCAAGAAGCCCCCCTGCTGCGTGCTCTCCAACCCCGACCAGAAGGGCAAGAT
CCGGCGGATTGACTGCCTGCGCCAGGCTGACAAGGTGTGGCGGCTGGACCTGGTCATGGTGATTTTGTTT
AAGGGGATCCCCCTGGAAAGTACTGATGGGGAGCGGCTCTACAAGTCGCCTCAGTGCTCGAACCCCGGCC
TGTGCGTCCAGCCACATCACATTGGAGTCACAATCAAAGAACTGGATCTTTATCTGGCTTACTTTGTCCA
CACTCCGGAATCCGGACAATCAGATAGTTCAAACCAGCAAGGAGATGCGGACATCAAACCACTGCCCAAC
GGGCACTTAAGTTTCCAGGACTGTTTTGTGACTTCCGGGGTCTGGAATGTGACGGAGCTGGTGAGAGTAT
CACAGACTCCTGTTGCAACAGCATCAGGGCCCAACTTCTCCCTGGCGGACCTGGAGAGTCCCAGCTACTA
CAACATCAACCAGGTGACCCTGGGGCGGCGGTCCATCACCTCCCCTCCTTCCACCAGCACCACCAAGCGC
CCCAAGTCCATCGATGACAGTGAGATGGAGAGCCCTGTTGATGACGTGTTCTATCCCGGGACAGGCCGTT
CCCCAGCAGCTGGCAGCAGCCAGTCCAGCGGGTGGCCCAACGATGTGGATGCAGGCCCGGCTTCTCTAAA
GAAGTCAGGAAAGCTGGACTTCTGCAGTGCCCTCTCCTCTCAGGGCAGCTCCCCGCGCATGGCTTTCACC
CACCACCCGCTGCCTGTGCTTGCTGGAGTCAGACCAGGGAGCCCCCGGGCCACAGCATCAGCCCTGCACT
TCCCCTCCACGTCCATCATCCAGCAGTCGAGCCCGTATTTCACGCACCCGACCATCCGCTACCACCACCA
CCACGGGCAGGACTCACTGAAGGAGTTTGTGCAGTTTGTGTGCTCGGATGGCTCGGGCCAGGCCACCGGA
CAGCCCAACGGTAGCGGCCAGGGCAAAGTCCCGGGGTCATTTTTGCTACCGCCGCCGCCTCCAGTGGCCA
GACCTGTGCCCCTTCCTATGCCTGATTCCAAATCCACCAGCACTGCCCCAGACGGCGCCGCCTTGACTCC
TCCATCACCTTCATTCGCAACGACAGGCGCCTCCTCTGCCAACCGGTTTGTCAGCATCGGACCCCGGGAC
GGCAACTTTCTGAACATCCCACAGCAGTCTCAGTCCTGGTTCCTCTAGTAATGAACTAGTCCGTAACTTG
AAAGTATTTCGATTTCTTGGCTTTATATATCTTGTGGAAAGGACGACCAATTTATAGTGTTATTGCCTAG
