>Addgene plasmid #143678 | TFORF2927 | depositor partial sequence | sequence record 283165 | Barcode
CCAATTTATAGTGTTATTGCCTAG
